Addgene plasmid #91052: pMOD_A3701
Purpose: Module A, Promoter: 35S, Gene: Csy4-P2A-dAtCas9-VPR, Terminator: HSP
Depositing lab: Daniel Voytas. Depositing organization: University of Minnesota. Publication: A multi-purpose toolkit to enable advanced genome engineering in plants. Cermak T, Curtin SJ, Gil-Humanes J, Cegan R, Kono TJY, Konecna E, Belanto JJ, Starker CG, Mathre JW, Greenstein RL, Voytas DF. Plant Cell. 2017 May 18. pii: tpc.00922.2016. doi: 10.1105/tpc.16.00922. PubMed 28522548.
Backbone
  Vector backbone: pMOD_A1001
  Vector type: CRISPR
Growth in bacteria
  Bacterial resistance: Ampicillin, 100 μg/mL
  Growth temperature: 37°C
  Growth strain: DH5alpha
  Copy number: High Copy
Gene/Insert
  Gene/Insert name: Csy4-P2A-dAtCas9-VPR
  Species: Synthetic
  Promoter: 35S
  Cloning method: Gibson Cloning
  Sequencing primers: 5′ unknown
Terms and licenses: Academic/Nonprofit Terms; Industry Terms: Not Available to Industry
How to cite: pMOD_A3701 was a gift from Daniel Voytas (Addgene plasmid # 91052 ; http://n2t.net/addgene:91052 ; RRID:Addgene_91052)
