[The description below was written by a language model from this plasmid's Addgene catalogue record and pLannotate feature annotations shown in this document.]
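Description:
pMOD_A3701 is a "Module A" plasmid from a modular plant genome engineering toolkit, built on the pMOD_A1001 backbone and classed as a CRISPR vector. It is a 9.5 kb high-copy plasmid maintained in E. coli through a ColE1/pUC-type origin of replication and selected with ampicillin via the β-lactamase (AmpR) gene and its native promoter. No plant selectable marker, T-DNA borders or guide RNA cassette appear in the feature table. This fits its role as one module to be combined with others, although the record does not describe the assembly scheme.

The payload is a single plant expression cassette in which the constitutive cauliflower mosaic virus 35S promoter drives a synthetic open reading frame, Csy4-P2A-dAtCas9-VPR, terminated by the Arabidopsis HSP18.2 terminator. Csy4 (Cas6f from Pseudomonas aeruginosa) is an endoribonuclease that cleaves at specific hairpin sites, which makes it useful for releasing individual guide RNAs from a polycistronic transcript supplied separately. The P2A ribosome-skipping peptide separates it from the downstream protein, so both are produced from one mRNA. That second protein is a Streptococcus pyogenes-derived Cas9 named as a nuclease-dead ("d") version, with the "At" presumably indicating Arabidopsis codon optimisation. It is fused at its C-terminus to the tripartite VPR activator, detected in the annotation as VP16-repeat, human RELA/p65 and Epstein-Barr virus Rta activation domains. The construct therefore serves for programmable, potentially multiplexed transcriptional activation of target genes in plant cells rather than for DNA cleavage.
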