Features (pLannotate 1.2.2; 10 found; start..end, strand, type, name):
     80..668     +  rep_origin     ori: high-copy-number ColE1/pMB1/pBR322/pUC origin of replication
   1366..1707    +  promoter       CaMV 35S promoter: strong constitutive promoter from cauliflower mosaic virus
   1733..2293    +  CDS            cas6f: CAS6_PSEAB - Also known as csy4. Experimental evidence at protein level: Swiss-Prot protein existence level 1. CRISPR (clustered regularly interspaced short palindromic repeat) is an adaptive immune system that provides protection against mobile genetic elements (viruses, transposable elements and conjugative plasmids). CRISPR clusters contain sequences complementary to antecedent mobile elements and target invading nucleic acids. CRISPR clusters are transcribed and processed into CRISPR RNA (crRNA). Processes pre-crRNA into individual crRNA units. Absolutely required for crRNA production or s
   2360..6463    +  CDS            cas9: CAS9_STRP1 - Also known as csn1 From Streptococcus pyogenes serotype M1.
   6632..6648    +  CDS            VP96 (fragment): 6 tandem repeats of the minimal activation domain of herpes simplex virus VP16 (Cheng et al., 2013)
   6713..7492    +  CDS            RELA (fragment): TF65_HUMAN - Also known as NFKB3. Experimental evidence at protein level: Swiss-Prot protein existence level 1. NF-kappa-B is a pleiotropic transcription factor present in almost all cell types and is the endpoint of a series of signal transduction events that are initiated by a vast array of stimuli related to many biological processes such as inflammation, immunity, differentiation, cell growth, tumorigenesis and apoptosis. NF-kappa-B is a homo- or heterodimeric complex formed by the Rel-like domain- containing proteins RELA/p65, RELB, NFKB1/p105, NFKB1/p50, REL and NFKB2/p52. The heterodime
   7511..8079    +  CDS            Rta AD (fragment): transcriptional activation domain from the human herpesvirus 4 (Epstein-Barr virus) replication and transcription activator Rta/BRLF1 (Hardwick et al., 1992; Chavez et al., 2015)
   8099..8347    +  terminator     HSP terminator: efficient transcription terminator from the Arabidopsis thaliana heat shock protein 18.2 gene (Nagaya et al., 2010)
   8428..8528    +  promoter       AmpR promoter: bla
   8529..9389    +  CDS            AmpR: β-lactamase; bla; confers resistance to ampicillin, carbenicillin, and related antibiotics
>Addgene plasmid #91052 | pMOD_A3701 | addgene full sequence | sequence record 182185 | Addgene NGS Result
GCCTTGACGGCAAAATCCCTTAACGTGAGTTTTCGTTCCACTGAGCGTCAGACCCCGTAGAAAAGATCAA
AGGATCTTCTTGAGATCCTTTTTTTCTGCGCGTAATCTGCTGCTTGCAAACAAAAAAACCACCGCTACCA
GCGGTGGTTTGTTTGCCGGATCAAGAGCTACTAACTCTTTTTCCGAAGGTAACTGGCTTCAGCAGAGCGC
AGATACCAAATACTGTTCTTCTAGTGTAGCCGTAGTTAGGCCACCACTTCAAGAACTCTGTAGCACCGCC
TACATACCTCGCTCTGCTAATCCTGTTACCAGTGGCTGCTGCCAGTGGCGATAAGTCGTGTCTTACCGGG
TTGGACTCAAGACGATAGTTACCGGATAAGGCGCAGCGGTCGGGCTGAACGGGGGGTTCGTGCTCACAGC
CCAGCTTGGAGCGAACGACCTACACCGAACTGAGATACCTACAGCGTGAGCTATGAGAAAGCGCCACGCT
TCCCGAAGGGAGAAAGGCGGACAGGTATCCGGTAAGCGGCAGGGTCGGAACAGGAGAGCGCACGAGGGAG
CTTCCAGGGGGAAACGCCTGGTATCTTTATAGTCCTGTCGGGTTTCGCCACCTCTGACTTGAGCGTCGAT
TTTTGTGATGCTCGTCAGGGGGGCGGAGCCTATGGAAAAACGCCAGCAACGCGGCCTTTTTACGGTTCCT
GGCCTTTTGCTGGCCTTTTGCTCACATGTTCTTTCCTGCGTTATCCCCTGATTCTGTGGATAACCGTATT
ACCGCCTTTGAGTGAGCTGATACCGCTCGCCGCAGCCGAACGACCGAGCGCAGCGAGTCAGTGAGCGAGG
AAGCGGAAGAGCGCCCACCTGCTCATGATCGGCGCGCCAGATTTGCCTTTTCAATTTCAGAAAGAATGCT
AACCCACAGATGGTTAGAGAGGCTTACGCAGCAGGTATCATCAAGACGATCTACCCGAGCAATAATCTCC
AGGAAATCAAATACCTTCCCAAGAAGGTTAAAGATGCAGTCAAAAGATTCAGGACTAACTGCATCAAGAA
CACAGAGAAAGATATATTTCTCAAGATCAGAAGTACTATTCCAGTATGGACGATTCAAGGCTTGCTTCAC
AAACCAAGGCAAGTAATAGAGATTGGAGTCTCTAAAAAGGTAGTTCCCACTGAATCAAAGGCCATGGAGT
CAAAGATTCAAATAGAGGACCTAACAGAACTCGCCGTAAAGACTGGCGAACAGTTCATACAGAGTCTCTT
ACGACTCAATGACAAGAAGAAAATCTTCGTCAACATGGTGGAGCACGACACACTTGTCTACTCCAAAAAT
ATCAAAGATACAGTCTCAGAAGACCAAAGGGCAATTGAGACTTTTCAACAAAGGGTAATATCCGGAAACC
TCCTCGGATTCCATTGCCCAGCTATCTGTCACTTTATTGTGAAGATAGTGGAAAAGGAAGGTGGCTCCTA
CAAATGCCATCATTGCGATAAAGGAAAGGCCATCGTTGAAGATGCCTCTGCCGACAGTGGTCCCAAAGAT
GGACCCCCACCCACGAGGAGCATCGTGGAAAAAGAAGACGTTCCAACCACGTCTTCAAAGCAAGTGGATT
GATGTGATATCTCCACTGACGTAAGGGATGACGCACAATCCCACTATCCTTCGCAAGACCCTTCCTCTAT
ATAAGGAAGTTCATTTCATTTGGAGAGAACACGGGGGACTCCTGCAGGAAAAATGGATCATTATCTTGAT
ATTAGACTTAGACCTGATCCAGAATTTCCACCAGCTCAACTTATGTCTGTTCTTTTTGGAAAACTTCATC
AAGCTCTTGTTGCTCAAGGAGGAGATAGAATTGGAGTTTCTTTTCCTGATCTTGATGAATCAAGATCAAG
ACTTGGAGAAAGACTTAGAATTCATGCTTCTGCTGATGATCTTAGAGCTTTGCTTGCTAGACCTTGGCTT
GAAGGACTTAGAGATCATCTTCAATTTGGAGAACCAGCTGTTGTTCCACATCCAACTCCTTATAGACAAG
TTTCAAGAGTTCAAGCTAAATCTAATCCAGAAAGACTTAGAAGAAGACTTATGAGAAGACATGATCTTTC
TGAAGAAGAAGCTAGAAAAAGAATTCCTGATACTGTTGCTAGAGCTTTGGATTTGCCTTTTGTTACACTT
AGATCACAATCTACTGGACAACATTTTAGACTTTTTATTAGACATGGACCACTTCAAGTTACTGCTGAAG
AAGGAGGATTTACTTGTTATGGACTTTCTAAGGGAGGTTTTGTTCCTTGGTTTGGATCTGGAGCTACTAA
TTTTTCTCTTCTTAAGCAAGCTGGAGATGTTGAAGAAAATCCTGGACCCATGGATAAGAAGTACTCTATC
GGACTCGCTATCGGAACTAACTCTGTGGGATGGGCTGTGATCACCGATGAGTACAAGGTGCCATCTAAGA
AGTTCAAGGTTCTCGGAAACACCGATAGGCACTCTATCAAGAAAAACCTTATCGGTGCTCTCCTCTTCGA
TTCTGGTGAAACTGCTGAGGCTACCAGACTCAAGAGAACCGCTAGAAGAAGGTACACCAGAAGAAAGAAC
AGGATCTGCTACCTCCAAGAGATCTTCTCTAACGAGATGGCTAAAGTGGATGATTCATTCTTCCACAGGC
TCGAAGAGTCATTCCTCGTGGAAGAAGATAAGAAGCACGAGAGGCACCCTATCTTCGGAAACATCGTTGA
TGAGGTGGCATACCACGAGAAGTACCCTACTATCTACCACCTCAGAAAGAAGCTCGTTGATTCTACTGAT
AAGGCTGATCTCAGGCTCATCTACCTCGCTCTCGCTCACATGATCAAGTTCAGAGGACACTTCCTCATCG
AGGGTGATCTCAACCCTGATAACTCTGATGTGGATAAGTTGTTCATCCAGCTCGTGCAGACCTACAACCA
GCTTTTCGAAGAGAACCCTATCAACGCTTCAGGTGTGGATGCTAAGGCTATCCTCTCTGCTAGGCTCTCT
AAGTCAAGAAGGCTTGAGAACCTCATTGCTCAGCTCCCTGGTGAGAAGAAGAACGGACTTTTCGGAAACT
TGATCGCTCTCTCTCTCGGACTCACCCCTAACTTCAAGTCTAACTTCGATCTCGCTGAGGATGCAAAGCT
CCAGCTCTCAAAGGATACCTACGATGATGATCTCGATAACCTCCTCGCTCAGATCGGAGATCAGTACGCT
GATTTGTTCCTCGCTGCTAAGAACCTCTCTGATGCTATCCTCCTCAGTGATATCCTCAGAGTGAACACCG
AGATCACCAAGGCTCCACTCTCAGCTTCTATGATCAAGAGATACGATGAGCACCACCAGGATCTCACACT
TCTCAAGGCTCTTGTTAGACAGCAGCTCCCAGAGAAGTACAAAGAGATTTTCTTCGATCAGTCTAAGAAC
GGATACGCTGGTTACATCGATGGTGGTGCATCTCAAGAAGAGTTCTACAAGTTCATCAAGCCTATCCTCG
AGAAGATGGATGGAACCGAGGAACTCCTCGTGAAGCTCAATAGAGAGGATCTTCTCAGAAAGCAGAGGAC
CTTCGATAACGGATCTATCCCTCATCAGATCCACCTCGGAGAGTTGCACGCTATCCTTAGAAGGCAAGAG
GATTTCTACCCATTCCTCAAGGATAACAGGGAAAAGATTGAGAAGATTCTCACCTTCAGAATCCCTTACT
ACGTGGGACCTCTCGCTAGAGGAAACTCAAGATTCGCTTGGATGACCAGAAAGTCTGAGGAAACCATCAC
CCCTTGGAACTTCGAAGAGGTGGTGGATAAGGGTGCTAGTGCTCAGTCTTTCATCGAGAGGATGACCAAC
TTCGATAAGAACCTTCCAAACGAGAAGGTGCTCCCTAAGCACTCTTTGCTCTACGAGTACTTCACCGTGT
ACAACGAGTTGACCAAGGTTAAGTACGTGACCGAGGGAATGAGGAAGCCTGCTTTTTTGTCAGGTGAGCA
AAAGAAGGCTATCGTTGATCTCTTGTTCAAGACCAACAGAAAGGTGACCGTGAAGCAGCTCAAAGAGGAT
TACTTCAAGAAAATCGAGTGCTTCGATTCAGTTGAGATTTCTGGTGTTGAGGATAGGTTCAACGCATCTC
TCGGAACCTACCACGATCTCCTCAAGATCATTAAGGATAAGGATTTCTTGGATAACGAGGAAAACGAGGA
TATCTTGGAGGATATCGTTCTTACCCTCACCCTCTTTGAAGATAGAGAGATGATTGAAGAAAGGCTCAAG
ACCTACGCTCATCTCTTCGATGATAAGGTGATGAAGCAGTTGAAGAGAAGAAGATACACTGGTTGGGGAA
GGCTCTCAAGAAAGCTCATTAACGGAATCAGGGATAAGCAGTCTGGAAAGACAATCCTTGATTTCCTCAA
GTCTGATGGATTCGCTAACAGAAACTTCATGCAGCTCATCCACGATGATTCTCTCACCTTTAAAGAGGAT
ATCCAGAAGGCTCAGGTTTCAGGACAGGGTGATAGTCTCCATGAGCATATCGCTAACCTCGCTGGATCTC
CTGCAATCAAGAAGGGAATCCTCCAGACTGTGAAGGTTGTGGATGAGTTGGTGAAGGTGATGGGAAGGCA
TAAGCCTGAGAACATCGTGATCGAAATGGCTAGAGAGAACCAGACCACTCAGAAGGGACAGAAGAACTCT
AGGGAAAGGATGAAGAGGATCGAGGAAGGTATCAAAGAGCTTGGATCTCAGATCCTCAAAGAGCACCCTG
TTGAGAACACTCAGCTCCAGAATGAGAAGCTCTACCTCTACTACCTCCAGAACGGAAGGGATATGTATGT
GGATCAAGAGTTGGATATCAACAGGCTCTCTGATTACGATGTTGATGCTATCGTGCCACAGTCATTCTTG
AAGGATGATTCTATCGATAACAAGGTGCTCACCAGGTCTGATAAGAACAGGGGTAAGAGTGATAACGTGC
CAAGTGAAGAGGTTGTGAAGAAAATGAAGAACTATTGGAGGCAGCTCCTCAACGCTAAGCTCATCACTCA
GAGAAAGTTCGATAACTTGACTAAGGCTGAGAGGGGAGGACTCTCTGAATTGGATAAGGCAGGATTCATC
AAGAGGCAGCTTGTGGAAACCAGGCAGATCACTAAGCACGTTGCACAGATCCTCGATTCTAGGATGAACA
CCAAGTACGATGAGAACGATAAGTTGATCAGGGAAGTGAAGGTTATCACCCTCAAGTCAAAGCTCGTGTC
TGATTTCAGAAAGGATTTCCAATTCTACAAGGTGAGGGAAATCAACAACTACCACCACGCTCACGATGCT
TACCTTAACGCTGTTGTTGGAACCGCTCTCATCAAGAAGTATCCTAAGCTCGAGTCAGAGTTCGTGTACG
GTGATTACAAGGTGTACGATGTGAGGAAGATGATCGCTAAGTCTGAGCAAGAGATCGGAAAGGCTACCGC
TAAGTATTTCTTCTACTCTAACATCATGAATTTCTTCAAGACCGAGATTACCCTCGCTAACGGTGAGATC
AGAAAGAGGCCACTCATCGAGACAAACGGTGAAACAGGTGAGATCGTGTGGGATAAGGGAAGGGATTTCG
CTACCGTTAGAAAGGTGCTCTCTATGCCACAGGTGAACATCGTTAAGAAAACCGAGGTGCAGACCGGTGG
ATTCTCTAAAGAGTCTATCCTCCCTAAGAGGAACTCTGATAAGCTCATTGCTAGGAAGAAGGATTGGGAC
CCTAAGAAATACGGTGGTTTCGATTCTCCTACCGTGGCTTACTCTGTTCTCGTTGTGGCTAAGGTTGAGA
AGGGAAAGAGTAAGAAGCTCAAGTCTGTTAAGGAACTTCTCGGAATCACTATCATGGAAAGGTCATCTTT
CGAGAAGAACCCAATCGATTTCCTCGAGGCTAAGGGATACAAAGAGGTTAAGAAGGATCTCATCATCAAG
CTCCCAAAGTACTCACTCTTCGAACTCGAGAACGGTAGAAAGAGGATGCTCGCTTCTGCTGGTGAGCTTC
AAAAGGGAAACGAGCTTGCTCTCCCATCTAAGTACGTTAACTTTCTTTACCTCGCTTCTCACTACGAGAA
GTTGAAGGGATCTCCAGAAGATAACGAGCAGAAGCAACTTTTCGTTGAGCAGCACAAGCACTACTTGGAT
GAGATCATCGAGCAGATCTCTGAGTTCTCTAAAAGGGTGATCCTCGCTGATGCAAACCTCGATAAGGTGT
TGTCTGCTTACAACAAGCACAGAGATAAGCCTATCAGGGAACAGGCAGAGAACATCATCCATCTCTTCAC
CCTTACCAACCTCGGTGCTCCTGCTGCTTTCAAGTACTTCGATACAACCATCGATAGGAAGAGATACACC
TCTACCAAAGAAGTGCTCGATGCTACCCTCATCCATCAGTCTATCACTGGACTCTACGAGACTAGGATCG
ATCTCTCACAGCTCGGTGGTGATTCAAGGGCTGATCCTAAGAAGAAGAGGAAGGTTGGATCCGGACGGGC
TGACGCATTGGACGATTTTGATCTGGATATGCTGGGAAGTGACGCCCTCGATGATTTTGACCTTGACATG
CTTGGTTCGGATGCCCTTGATGACTTTGACCTCGACATGCTCGGCAGTGACGCCCTTGATGATTTCGACC
TGGACATGCTGATTAACTCTAGAAGTTCCGGATCTCCGAAAAAGAAACGCAAAGTTGGTAGCCAGTACCT
GCCCGACACCGACGACCGGCACCGGATCGAGGAAAAGCGGAAGCGGACCTACGAGACATTCAAGAGCATC
ATGAAGAAGTCCCCCTTCAGCGGCCCCACCGACCCTAGACCTCCACCTAGAAGAATCGCCGTGCCCAGCA
GATCCAGCGCCAGCGTGCCAAAACCTGCCCCCCAGCCTTACCCCTTCACCAGCAGCCTGAGCACCATCAA
CTACGACGAGTTCCCTACCATGGTGTTCCCCAGCGGCCAGATCTCTCAGGCCTCTGCTCTGGCTCCAGCC
CCTCCTCAGGTGCTGCCTCAGGCTCCTGCTCCTGCACCAGCTCCAGCCATGGTGTCTGCACTGGCTCAGG
CACCAGCACCCGTGCCTGTGCTGGCTCCTGGACCTCCACAGGCTGTGGCTCCACCAGCCCCTAAACCTAC
ACAGGCCGGCGAGGGCACACTGTCTGAAGCTCTGCTGCAGCTGCAGTTCGACGACGAGGATCTGGGAGCC
CTGCTGGGAAACAGCACCGATCCTGCCGTGTTCACCGACCTGGCCAGCGTGGACAACAGCGAGTTCCAGC
AGCTGCTGAACCAGGGCATCCCTGTGGCCCCTCACACCACCGAGCCCATGCTGATGGAATACCCCGAGGC
CATCACCCGGCTCGTGACAGGCGCTCAGAGGCCTCCTGATCCAGCTCCTGCCCCTCTGGGAGCACCAGGC
CTGCCTAATGGACTGCTGTCTGGCGACGAGGACTTCAGCTCTATCGCCGACATGGACTTCTCCGCACTGC
TGGGTAGCGGATCGGGATCTCGGGATTCCAGGGAAGGGATGTTTTTGCCGAAGCCTGAGGCCGGCTCCGC
TATTAGTGACGTGTTTGAGGGCCGCGAGGTGTGCCAGCCAAAACGAATCCGGCCATTTCATCCTCCAGGA
AGTCCATGGGCCAACCGCCCACTCCCCGCCAGCCTCGCACCAACACCAACCGGTCCAGTACATGAGCCAG
TCGGGTCACTGACCCCGGCACCAGTCCCTCAGCCACTGGATCCAGCGCCCGCAGTGACTCCCGAGGCCAG
TCACCTGTTGGAGGATCCCGATGAAGAGACTAGCCAGGCTGTCAAAGCCCTTCGGGAGATGGCCGATACT
GTGATTCCCCAGAAGGAAGAGGCTGCAATCTGTGGCCAAATGGACCTTTCCCATCCGCCCCCAAGGGGCC
ATCTGGATGAGCTGACAACCACACTTGAGTCCATGACCGAGGATCTGAACCTGGACTCACCCCTGACCCC
GGAATTGAACGAGATTCTGGATACCTTCCTGAACGACGAGTGCCTCTTGCATGCCATGCATATCAGCACA
GGACTGTCCATCTTCGACACATCTCTGTTCTAGATGACGCGTCGACGATATGAAGATGAAGATGAAATAT
TTGGTGTGTCAAATAAAAAGCTTGTGTGCTTAAGTTTGTGTTTTTTTCTTGGCTTGTTGTGTTATGAATT
TGTGGCTTTTTCTAATATTAAATGAATGTAAGATCACATTATAATGAATAAACAAATGTTTCTATAATCC
ATTGTGAATGTTTTGTTGGATCTCTTCTGCAGCATATAACTACTGTATGTGCTATGGTATGGACTATGGA
ATATGATTAAAGATAAGCCAGAGCTCTGGTGACGGACGTGGGCAGGTGTGATGAAAAGCCTTAGGGTCAG
GTGGCACTTTTCGGGGAAATGTGCGATGAACCCCTATTTGTTTATTTTTCTAAATACATTCAAATATGTA
TCCGCTAATGAGACAATAACCCTGATAAATGCTTCAATTATATTGAAAAAGGAAGAGTATGAGTATCCAA
CATTTCCGTGTCGCCCTTATTCCCTTTTTTGCGGCCTTCTGCCTTCCTGTTTTTGCTCACCCAGAAACGC
TGGTGAAAGTAAAAGATGCTGAAGATCAGTTGGGTGCCCGAGTGGGTTACATTGAACTGGATCTCAACAG
CGGCAAAATCTTAGAGAGTTTTCGCCCCGAAGAACGCTTCCCAATGATGAGCACTTTCAAAGTTCTGCTA
TGTGGCGCGGTGTTATCCCGTATTGATGCTGGGCAAGAGCAACTCGGTCGCCGCATACACTATTCTCAGA
ATGACTTGGTTGAGTATTCACCAGTCACAGAAAAGCATCTTACGGATGGCATGACAGTAAGAGAATTATG
TAGTGCTGCCATAACCATGAGTGATAACACTGCGGCCAACTTACTTCTGACAACGATTGGAGGACCGAAG
GAGCTAACCGCTTTTTTGCACAACATGGGGGATCATGTAACTCGCCTTGATCGTTGGGAACCGGAGCTGA
ATGAAGCCATACCAAACGACGAGCGTGACACCACGATGCCTGTAGCAATGGCAACAACTCTCCGCAAACT
ATTAACTGGCGAACTACTTACTCTTGCTTCACGCCAGCAACTCATTGACTGGATGGAGGCGGACAAAGTT
GCAGGACCACTTCTGCGCTCGGCACTTCCGGCTGGCTGGTTTATTGCTGATAAATCTGGAGCCGGTGAGC
GTGGGTCTCGCGGTATCATTGCAGCACTGGGGCCAGATGGTAAGCCCTCCCGTATCGTAGTTATCTACAC
GACGGGGAGTCAGGCAACTATGGATGAACGAAATAGACAGATCGCTGAGATAGGTGCCTCACTGATTAAG
CATTGGTAACTGTCAGACGAAGGGAAATAAATAGTAGCCCGCCTGATGTGCGGGCTTTTTTTTGGTGGTG
GTTACCAGTGTCGCTTAGCTACCGTAGGTCCTCTTAGGCGGTCCGATTAGCGACATAGTCATCAAT
